Addgene plasmid #246560: pBABE-Puro-EGFP
Purpose: Retroviral expression vector for EGFP
Depositing lab: Mario Vallon. Depositing organization: Julius-Maximilians-Universitaet Wuerzburg. Publication: WNT7A/B assemble a GPR124-RECK-LRP5/6 co-receptor complex to activate beta-catenin signaling in brain endothelial cells. Heiden R, Hannig L, Kuo CJ, Ergun S, Braunger BM, Vallon M. J Biol Chem. 2025 Sep 4:110682. doi: 10.1016/j.jbc.2025.110682. PubMed 40914247.
Backbone
  Vector backbone: pBABE-Puro
  Vector type: Retroviral
  Selectable markers: Puromycin
Growth in bacteria
  Bacterial resistance: Ampicillin, 100 μg/mL
  Growth temperature: 37°C
  Growth strain: NEB Stable
  Copy number: High Copy
Gene/Insert
  Gene/Insert name: GFP
  Species: A. victoria
  Insert size (bp): 798
  Mutation: F64L, S65T (EGFP)
  Promoter: MMLV LTR
  Cloning method: Gibson Cloning
Resource information
  A portion of this plasmid was derived from a plasmid made by: pEGFP-C3
Terms and licenses: Academic/Nonprofit Terms; Industry Terms: Not Available to Industry
How to cite: pBABE-Puro-EGFP was a gift from Mario Vallon (Addgene plasmid # 246560 ; http://n2t.net/addgene:246560 ; RRID:Addgene_246560)
