[The description below was written by a language model from this plasmid's Addgene catalogue record and pLannotate feature annotations shown in this document.]
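Description:
pBABE-Puro-EGFP is a Moloney murine leukemia virus (MMLV)-based retroviral expression vector built on the pBABE-Puro backbone and carrying enhanced green fluorescent protein. In bacteria it is maintained as a high-copy plasmid through a ColE1/pUC-type origin of replication and selected with ampicillin via the β-lactamase gene and its native promoter. A short lacI fragment annotated near the origin appears to be a backbone remnant with no functional role.

The retroviral cassette is flanked by MMLV long terminal repeats. Downstream of the 5' LTR lie a packaging signal (Ψ) and a truncated gag segment lacking its start codon, which together promote efficient encapsidation of the vector RNA when the plasmid is introduced into a packaging cell line that supplies the viral proteins in trans. The 5' LTR also serves as the promoter for the insert, an Aequorea victoria GFP carrying the F64L and S65T mutations that define EGFP. It was derived from pEGFP-C3 and inserted by Gibson assembly. A multiple cloning site annotated directly after the EGFP coding sequence probably accounts for the recorded insert size being somewhat larger than the EGFP open reading frame alone. An internal SV40 enhancer/early promoter then drives puromycin N-acetyltransferase, allowing selection of stably transduced mammalian cells. The annotation tool labels a short stretch before the 3' LTR as a ΔU3 fragment, but a full-length LTR follows, so the record does not indicate a self-inactivating design.

The stated purpose is retroviral expression of EGFP, which makes the construct suitable for generating stable fluorescent cell populations. It could also plausibly serve as a transduction control alongside other pBABE-Puro constructs, though the record does not say so.
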