Features (pLannotate 1.2.2; 13 found; start..end, strand, type, name):
      8..477     +  LTR            LTR: long terminal repeat from Moloney murine leukemia virus
    601..875     +  misc_feature   MESV Ψ (fragment): packaging signal of murine embryonic stem cell virus
    942..1358    +  CDS            gag (truncated): truncated Moloney murine leukemia virus (MMLV) gag gene lacking the start codon
   1399..2115    +  CDS            EGFP: EGFP is a basic (constitutively fluorescent) green fluorescent protein published in 1996, derived from Aequorea victoria. It is reported to be a rapidly-maturing weak dimer with moderate acid sensitivity.
   2116..2181    +  misc_feature   MCS: multiple cloning site
   2254..2583    +  promoter       SV40 promoter: SV40 enhancer and early promoter
   2593..3192    +  CDS            PuroR: puromycin N-acetyltransferase; pac from Streptomyces alboniger; confers resistance to puromycin
   3291..3412    +  LTR            3' LTR (ΔU3) (fragment): self-inactivating 3' long terminal repeat (LTR) from Moloney murine leukemia virus
   3413..3882    +  LTR            LTR: long terminal repeat from Moloney murine leukemia virus
   3948..4000    -  CDS            lacI (fragment): lac repressor; lacI; The lac repressor binds to the lac operator to inhibit transcription in E. coli. This inhibition can be relieved by adding lactose or isopropyl-β-D-thiogalactopyranoside (IPTG).
   4183..4771    -  rep_origin     ori: high-copy-number ColE1/pMB1/pBR322/pUC origin of replication
   4931..5791    -  CDS            AmpR: β-lactamase; bla; confers resistance to ampicillin, carbenicillin, and related antibiotics
   5792..5896    -  promoter       AmpR promoter: bla
>Addgene plasmid #246560 | pBABE-Puro-EGFP | addgene full sequence | sequence record 490454 | Addgene NGS Result
CTGCAGCCTGAATATGGGCCAAACAGGATATCTGTGGTAAGCAGTTCCTGCCCCGGCTCAGGGCCAAGAA
CAGATGGAACAGCTGAATATGGGCCAAACAGGATATCTGTGGTAAGCAGTTCCTGCCCCGGCTCAGGGCC
AAGAACAGATGGTCCCCAGATGCGGTCCAGCCCTCAGCAGTTTCTAGAGAACCATCAGATGTTTCCAGGG
TGCCCCAAGGACCTGAAATGACCCTGTGCCTTATTTGAACTAACCAATCAGTTCGCTTCTCGCTTCTGTT
CGCGCGCTTCTGCTCCCCGAGCTCAATAAAAGAGCCCACAACCCCTCACTCGGGGCGCCAGTCCTCCGAT
TGACTGAGTCGCCCGGGTACCCGTGTATCCAATAAACCCTCTTGCAGTTGCATCCGACTTGTGGTCTCGC
TGTTCCTTGGGAGGGTCTCCTCTGAGTGATTGACTACCCGTCAGCGGGGGTCTTTCATTTGGGGGCTCGT
CCGGGATCGGGAGACCCCTGCCCAGGGACCACCGACCCACCACCGGGAGGCAAGCTGGCCAGCAACTTAT
CTGTGTCTGTCCGATTGTCTAGTGTCTATGACTGATTTTATGCGCCTGCGTCGGTACTAGTTAGCTAACT
AGCTCTGTATCTGGCGGACCCGTGGTGGAACTGACGAGTTCTGAACACCCGGCCGCAACCCTGGGAGACG
TCCCAGGGACTTTGGGGGCCGTTTTTGTGGCCCGACCTGAGGAAGGGAGTCGATGTGGAATCCGACCCCG
TCAGGATATGTGGTTCTGGTAGGAGACGAGAACCTAAAACAGTTCCCGCCTCCGTCTGAATTTTTGCTTT
CGGTTTGGAACCGAAGCCGCGCGTCTTGTCTGCTGCAGCGCTGCAGCATCGTTCTGTGTTGTCTCTGTCT
GACTGTGTTTCTGTATTTGTCTGAAAATTAGGGCCAGACTGTTACCACTCCCTTAAGTTTGACCTTAGGT
CACTGGAAAGATGTCGAGCGGATCGCTCACAACCAGTCGGTAGATGTCAAGAAGAGACGTTGGGTTACCT
TCTGCTCTGCAGAATGGCCAACCTTTAACGTCGGATGGCCGCGAGACGGCACCTTTAACCGAGACCTCAT
CACCCAGGTTAAGATCAAGGTCTTTTCACCTGGCCCGCATGGACACCCAGACCAGGTCCCCTACATCGTG
ACCTGGGAAGCCTTGGCTTTTGACCCCCCTCCCTGGGTCAAGCCCTTTGTACACCCTAAGCCTCCGCCTC
CTCTTCCTCCATCCGCCCCGTCTCTCCCCCTTGAACCTCCTCGTTCGACCCCGCCTCGATCCTCCCTTTA
TCCAGCCCTCACTCCTTCTCTAGGCGCCGGCCGGATCCCAGTGTGGTGGTACGTAGGAATTCGCCACCAT
GGTGAGCAAGGGCGAGGAGCTGTTCACCGGGGTGGTGCCCATCCTGGTCGAGCTGGACGGCGACGTAAAC
GGCCACAAGTTCAGCGTGTCCGGCGAGGGCGAGGGCGATGCCACCTACGGCAAGCTGACCCTGAAGTTCA
TCTGCACCACCGGCAAGCTGCCCGTGCCCTGGCCCACCCTCGTGACCACCCTGACCTACGGCGTGCAGTG
CTTCAGCCGCTACCCCGACCACATGAAGCAGCACGACTTCTTCAAGTCCGCCATGCCCGAAGGCTACGTC
CAGGAGCGCACCATCTTCTTCAAGGACGACGGCAACTACAAGACCCGCGCCGAGGTGAAGTTCGAGGGCG
ACACCCTGGTGAACCGCATCGAGCTGAAGGGCATCGACTTCAAGGAGGACGGCAACATCCTGGGGCACAA
GCTGGAGTACAACTACAACAGCCACAACGTCTATATCATGGCCGACAAGCAGAAGAACGGCATCAAGGTG
AACTTCAAGATCCGCCACAACATCGAGGACGGCAGCGTGCAGCTCGCCGACCACTACCAGCAGAACACCC
CCATCGGCGACGGCCCCGTGCTGCTGCCCGACAACCACTACCTGAGCACCCAGTCCGCCCTGAGCAAAGA
CCCCAACGAGAAGCGCGATCACATGGTCCTGCTGGAGTTCGTGACCGCCGCCGGGATCACTCTCGGCATG
GACGAGCTGTACAAGTCCGGACTCAGATCTCGAGCTCAAGCTTCGAATTCTGCAGTCGACGGTACCGCGG
GCCCGGGATCCACCGGATCTAGATAACTGATCATAATCAGCCATACCACGAATTCGCCAGCACAGTGGTC
GACCCTGTGGAATGTGTGTCAGTTAGGGTGTGGAAAGTCCCCAGGCTCCCCAGCAGGCAGAAGTATGCAA
AGCATGCATCTCAATTAGTCAGCAACCAGGTGTGGAAAGTCCCCAGGCTCCCCAGCAGGCAGAAGTATGC
AAAGCATGCATCTCAATTAGTCAGCAACCATAGTCCCGCCCCTAACTCCGCCCATCCCGCCCCTAACTCC
GCCCAGTTCCGCCCATTCTCCGCCCCATGGCTGACTAATTTTTTTTATTTATGCAGAGGCCGAGGCCGCC
TCGGCCTCTGAGCTATTCCAGAAGTAGTGAGGAGGCTTTTTTGGAGGCCTAGGCTTTTGCAAAAAGCTTA
CCATGACCGAGTACAAGCCCACGGTGCGCCTCGCCACCCGCGACGACGTCCCCAGGGCCGTACGCACCCT
CGCCGCCGCGTTCGCCGACTACCCCGCCACGCGCCACACCGTCGATCCGGACCGCCACATCGAGCGGGTC
ACCGAGCTGCAAGAACTCTTCCTCACGCGCGTCGGGCTCGACATCGGCAAGGTGTGGGTCGCGGACGACG
GCGCCGCGGTGGCGGTCTGGACCACGCCGGAGAGCGTCGAAGCGGGGGCGGTGTTCGCCGAGATCGGCCC
GCGCATGGCCGAGTTGAGCGGTTCCCGGCTGGCCGCGCAGCAACAGATGGAAGGCCTCCTGGCGCCGCAC
CGGCCCAAGGAGCCCGCGTGGTTCCTGGCCACCGTCGGCGTCTCGCCCGACCACCAGGGCAAGGGTCTGG
GCAGCGCCGTCGTGCTCCCCGGAGTGGAGGCGGCCGAGCGCGCCGGGGTGCCCGCCTTCCTGGAGACCTC
CGCGCCCCGCAACCTCCCCTTCTACGAGCGGCTCGGCTTCACCGTCACCGCCGACGTCGAGGTGCCCGAA
GGACCGCGCACCTGGTGCATGACCCGCAAGCCCGGTGCCTGACGCCCGCCCCACGACCCGCAGCGCCCGA
CCGAAAGGAGCGCACGACCCCATGCATCGATAAAATAAAAGATTTTATTTAGTCTCCAGAAAAAGGGGGG
AATGAAAGACCCCACCTGTAGGTTTGGCAAGCTAGCTTAAGTAACGCCATTTTGCAAGGCATGGAAAAAT
ACATAACTGAGAATAGAGAAGTTCAGATCAAGGTCAGGAACAGATGGAACAGCTGAATATGGGCCAAACA
GGATATCTGTGGTAAGCAGTTCCTGCCCCGGCTCAGGGCCAAGAACAGATGGAACAGCTGAATATGGGCC
AAACAGGATATCTGTGGTAAGCAGTTCCTGCCCCGGCTCAGGGCCAAGAACAGATGGTCCCCAGATGCGG
TCCAGCCCTCAGCAGTTTCTAGAGAACCATCAGATGTTTCCAGGGTGCCCCAAGGACCTGAAATGACCCT
GTGCCTTATTTGAACTAACCAATCAGTTCGCTTCTCGCTTCTGTTCGCGCGCTTCTGCTCCCCGAGCTCA
ATAAAAGAGCCCACAACCCCTCACTCGGGGCGCCAGTCCTCCGATTGACTGAGTCGCCCGGGTACCCGTG
TATCCAATAAACCCTCTTGCAGTTGCATCCGACTTGTGGTCTCGCTGTTCCTTGGGAGGGTCTCCTCTGA
GTGATTGACTACCCGTCAGCGGGGGTCTTTCACATGCAGCATGTATCAAAATTAATTTGGTTTTTTTTCT
TAAGTATTTACATTAAATGGCCATAGTTGCATTAATGAATCGGCCAACGCGCGGGGAGAGGCGGTTTGCG
TATTGGGCGCTCTTCCGCTTCCTCGCTCACTGACTCGCTGCGCTCGGTCGTTCGGCTGCGGCGAGCGGTA
TCAGCTCACTCAAAGGCGGTAATACGGTTATCCACAGAATCAGGGGATAACGCAGGAAAGAACATGTGAG
CAAAAGGCCAGCAAAAGGCCAGGAACCGTAAAAAGGCCGCGTTGCTGGCGTTTTTCCATAGGCTCCGCCC
CCCTGACGAGCATCACAAAAATCGACGCTCAAGTCAGAGGTGGCGAAACCCGACAGGACTATAAAGATAC
CAGGCGTTTCCCCCTGGAAGCTCCCTCGTGCGCTCTCCTGTTCCGACCCTGCCGCTTACCGGATACCTGT
CCGCCTTTCTCCCTTCGGGAAGCGTGGCGCTTTCTCATAGCTCACGCTGTAGGTATCTCAGTTCGGTGTA
GGTCGTTCGCTCCAAGCTGGGCTGTGTGCACGAACCCCCCGTTCAGCCCGACCGCTGCGCCTTATCCGGT
AACTATCGTCTTGAGTCCAACCCGGTAAGACACGACTTATCGCCACTGGCAGCAGCCACTGGTAACAGGA
TTAGCAGAGCGAGGTATGTAGGCGGTGCTACAGAGTTCTTGAAGTGGTGGCCTAACTACGGCTACACTAG
AAGAACAGTATTTGGTATCTGCGCTCTGCTGAAGCCAGTTACCTTCGGAAAAAGAGTTGGTAGCTCTTGA
TCCGGCAAACAAACCACCGCTGGTAGCGGTGGTTTTTTTGTTTGCAAGCAGCAGATTACGCGCAGAAAAA
AAGGATCTCAAGAAGATCCTTTGATCTTTTCTACGGGGTCTGACGCTCAGTGGAACGAAAACTCACGTTA
AGGGATTTTGGTCATGAGATTATCAAAAAGGATCTTCACCTAGATCCTTTTGCGGCCGCAAATCAATCTA
AAGTATATATGAGTAAACTTGGTCTGACAGTTACCAATGCTTAATCAGTGAGGCACCTATCTCAGCGATC
TGTCTATTTCGTTCATCCATAGTTGCCTGACTCCCCGTCGTGTAGATAACTACGATACGGGAGGGCTTAC
CATCTGGCCCCAGTGCTGCAATGATACCGCGAGACCCACGCTCACCGGCTCCAGATTTATCAGCAATAAA
CCAGCCAGCCGGAAGGGCCGAGCGCAGAAGTGGTCCTGCAACTTTATCCGCCTCCATCCAGTCTATTAAT
TGTTGCCGGGAAGCTAGAGTAAGTAGTTCGCCAGTTAATAGTTTGCGCAACGTTGTTGCCATTGCTACAG
GCATCGTGGTGTCACGCTCGTCGTTTGGTATGGCTTCATTCAGCTCCGGTTCCCAACGATCAAGGCGAGT
TACATGATCCCCCATGTTGTGCAAAAAAGCGGTTAGCTCCTTCGGTCCTCCGATCGTTGTCAGAAGTAAG
TTGGCCGCAGTGTTATCACTCATGGTTATGGCAGCACTGCATAATTCTCTTACTGTCATGCCATCCGTAA
GATGCTTTTCTGTGACTGGTGAGTACTCAACCAAGTCATTCTGAGAATAGTGTATGCGGCGACCGAGTTG
CTCTTGCCCGGCGTCAATACGGGATAATACCGCGCCACATAGCAGAACTTTAAAAGTGCTCATCATTGGA
AAACGTTCTTCGGGGCGAAAACTCTCAAGGATCTTACCGCTGTTGAGATCCAGTTCGATGTAACCCACTC
GTGCACCCAACTGATCTTCAGCATCTTTTACTTTCACCAGCGTTTCTGGGTGAGCAAAAACAGGAAGGCA
AAATGCCGCAAAAAAGGGAATAAGGGCGACACGGAAATGTTGAATACTCATACTCTTCCTTTTTCAATAT
TATTGAAGCATTTATCAGGGTTATTGTCTCATGAGCGGATACATATTTGAATGTATTTAGAAAAATAAAC
AAATAGGGGTTCCGCGCACATTTCCCCGAAAAGTGCCAC
